Addgene plasmid #147666: pAc5.1B-EGFP-DmPAN3-T408FC421FI555F_U
Purpose: Insect Expression of DmPAN3-T408FC421FI555F
Depositing lab: Elisa Izaurralde. Depositing organization: Max Planck Institute for Developmental Biology. Publication: Structure of the PAN3 pseudokinase reveals the basis for interactions with the PAN2 deadenylase and the GW182 proteins. Christie M, Boland A, Huntzinger E, Weichenrieder O, Izaurralde E. Mol Cell. 2013 Aug 8;51(3):360-73. doi: 10.1016/j.molcel.2013.07.011. PubMed 23932717.
Backbone
  Vector backbone: Unknown
  Vector type: Insect Expression
Growth in bacteria
  Bacterial resistance: Ampicillin, 100 μg/mL
  Growth temperature: 37°C
  Growth strain: DH5alpha
  Copy number: Low Copy
Gene/Insert
  Gene/Insert name: DmPAN3-T408FC421FI555F
  Species: D. melanogaster (fly)
  Entrez Gene: CG11486 (a.k.a. Dmel_CG11486, Dmel\CG11486, PAN3)
  Cloning method: Unknown
Terms and licenses: Academic/Nonprofit Terms; Industry Terms: Not Available to Industry
Depositor comments: ORF extracted from the NCBI: LD14901 Plasmids from this collection were made available to the research community and donated after the lab closed. Please note that the sequence provided by the depositing laboratory may be theoretical/predicted or based on Sanger sequencing results. There may be discrepancies between sequencing results obtained by Addgene and the depositor sequence. If an Addgene verified sequence is not available, please contact before placing your order to request that our lab fully sequence the plasmid.
How to cite: pAc5.1B-EGFP-DmPAN3-T408FC421FI555F_U was a gift from Elisa Izaurralde (Addgene plasmid # 147666 ; http://n2t.net/addgene:147666 ; RRID:Addgene_147666)
