[The description below was written by a language model from this plasmid's Addgene catalogue record and pLannotate feature annotations shown in this document.]
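Description:
pAc5.1B-EGFP-DmPAN3-T408FC421FI555F_U is an 8,443 nt insect expression plasmid that produces an EGFP-tagged, triple-mutant form of Drosophila melanogaster PAN3 (CG11486). The catalogue lists the backbone as unknown, although the name and the annotated parts point to a pAc5.1-style vector. In bacteria it is maintained through a ColE1/pUC-type origin and selected with ampicillin via the β-lactamase gene and its own promoter. The feature annotation describes this origin as high-copy, whereas the repository entry records the plasmid as low copy. Short fragments of a tetracycline resistance gene and of SV40 large T antigen are also annotated. These appear to be non-functional backbone remnants.

Expression is driven by the Drosophila actin 5C (Ac5) promoter, a strong constitutive promoter commonly used in cultured fly cells. Downstream lies the EGFP coding sequence, followed closely by the PAN3 open reading frame, which matches the N-terminal EGFP fusion implied by the name. An SV40 polyadenylation signal is annotated further downstream, on the opposite strand in this feature table. A V5 epitope tag sequence sits after the PAN3 ORF, but the record does not say whether it is translated in frame or lies beyond a stop codon.

PAN3 is the regulatory subunit of the PAN2–PAN3 deadenylase complex, which shortens mRNA poly(A) tails in general and miRNA-mediated mRNA turnover. The insert carries the substitutions T408F, C421F and I555F. Their specific effect is not stated in the record, though the associated study concerns the PAN3 pseudokinase structure and its interactions with PAN2 and the GW182 proteins. The construct is therefore suited to comparing mutant and wild-type PAN3 in insect cells, for example in localisation or interaction assays using the fluorescent tag.
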