Features (pLannotate 1.2.2; 10 found; start..end, strand, type, name):
     56..2568    +  promoter       Ac5 promoter: Drosophila melanogaster actin 5C promoter
   2588..3304    +  CDS            EGFP: EGFP is a basic (constitutively fluorescent) green fluorescent protein published in 1996, derived from Aequorea victoria. It is reported to be a rapidly-maturing weak dimer with moderate acid sensitivity.
   3320..5689    +  CDS            PAN3: PAN3_DROME - Experimental evidence at protein level: Swiss-Prot protein existence level 1. Regulatory subunit of the poly(A)-nuclease (PAN) deadenylation complex, one of two cytoplasmic mRNA deadenylases involved in general and miRNA-mediated mRNA turnover. PAN specifically shortens poly(A) tails of RNA and the activity is stimulated by poly(A)-binding protein (PABP). PAN deadenylation is followed by rapid degradation of the shortened mRNA tails by the CCR4-NOT complex. Deadenylated mRNAs are then degraded by two alternative mechanisms, namely exosome-mediated 3'-5' exonucleolytic degradation,
   5728..5769    +  CDS            V5 tag: epitope tag from simian virus 5
   5869..6003    -  polyA_signal   SV40 poly(A) signal: SV40 polyadenylation signal
   6026..6110    -  CDS            large T antigen (fragment): large T antigen from SV40 (simian virus 40)
   6111..6581    +  CDS            TcR (fragment): tetracycline efflux protein; tet; confers resistance to tetracycline
   6625..7213    -  rep_origin     ori: high-copy-number ColE1/pMB1/pBR322/pUC origin of replication
   7384..8244    -  CDS            AmpR: β-lactamase; bla; confers resistance to ampicillin, carbenicillin, and related antibiotics
   8245..8349    -  promoter       AmpR promoter: bla
>Addgene plasmid #147666 | pAc5.1B-EGFP-DmPAN3-T408FC421FI555F_U | depositor full sequence | sequence record 290113 | Full Sequence
CTTCAAGGAATTAATTCTATATTCTAAAAACACAAATGATACTTCTAAAAAAAATCATGAATGGCATCAA
CTCTGAATCAAATCTTTGCAGATGCACCTACTTCTCATTTCCACTGTCACATCATTTTTCCAGATCTCGC
TGCCTGTTATGTGGCCCACAAACCAAGACACGTTTTATGGCCATTAAAGCTGGCTGATCGTCGCCAAACA
CCAAATACATATCAATATGTACATTCGAGAAAGAAGCGATCAAAGAAGCGTCTTCGGGCGAGTAGGAGAA
TGCGGAGGAGAAGGAGAACGAGCTGATCTAGTATCTCTCCACAATCCAATGCCAACTGACCAACTGGCCA
TATTCGGAGCAATTTGAAGCCAATTTCCATCGCCTGGCGATCGCTCCATTCTTGGCTATATGTTTTTCAC
CGTTCCCGGGGCCATTTTCAAAGACTCGTCGGTAAGATAAGATTGTGTCACTCGCTGTCTCTCTTCATTT
GTCGAAGAATGCTGAGGAATTTCGCGATGACGTCGGCGAGTATTTTGAAGAATGAGAATAATTTGTATTT
ATACGAAAATCAGTTAGTGGAATTTTCTACAAAAACATGTTATCTATAGATAATTTTGTTGCAAAATATG
TTGACTATGACAAAGATTGTATGTATATACCTTTAATGTATTCTCATTTTCTTATGTATTTATAATGGCA
ATGATGATACTGATGATATTTTAAGATGATGCCAGACCACAGGCTGATTTCTGCGTCTTTTGCCGAACGC
AGTGCATGTGCGGTTGTTGTTTTTTGGAATAGTTTCAATTTTCGGACTGTCCGCTTTGATTTCAGTTTCT
TGGCTTATTCAAAAAGCAAAGTAAAGCCAAAAAAGCGAGATGGCAATACCAAATGCGGCAAAACGGTAGT
GGAAGGAAAGGGGTGCGGGGCAGCGGAAGGAAGGGTGGGGCGGGGCGTGGCGGGGTCTGTGGCTGGGCGC
GACGTCACCGACGTTGGAGCCACTCCTTTGACCATGTGTGCGTGTGTGTATTATTCGTGTCTCGCCACTC
GCCGGTTGTTTTTTTCTTTTTATCTCGCTCTCTCTAGCGCCATCTCGTACGCATGCTCAACGCACCGCAT
GTTGCCGTGTCCTTTATGCGTCATTTTGGCTCGAAATAGGCAATTATTTAAACAAAGATTAGTCAACGAA
AACGCTAAAATAAATAAGTCTACAATATGGTTACTTATTGCCATGTGTGTGCAGCCAACGATAGCAACAA
AAGCAACAACACAGTGGCTTTCCCTCTTTCACTTTTTGTTTGCAAGCGCGTGCGAGCAAGACGGCACGAC
CGGCAAACGCAATTACGCTGACAAAGAGCAGACGAAGTTTTGGCCGAAAAACATCAAGGCGCCTGATACG
AATGCATTTGCAATAACAATTGCGATATTTAATATTGTTTATGAAGCTGTTTGACTTCAAAACACACAAA
AAAAAAAATAAAACAAATTATTTGAAAGAGAATTAGGAATCGGACAGCTTATCGTTACGGGCTAACAGCA
CACCGAGACGAAATAGCTTACCTGACGTCACAGCCTCTGGAAGAACTGCCGCCAAGCAGAGAGAGAGAGA
AAAAGAGGGAGAGCAGCTTAGACCGCATGTGCTTGTGTGTGAGGCGTCTCTCTCTTCGTCTCCTGTTTGC
GCAAACGCATAGACTGCACTGAGAAAATCGATTACCTATTTTTTATGAATGAATATTTGCACTATTACTA
TTCAAAACTATTAAGATAGCAATCACATTCAATAGCCAAATACTATACCACCTGAGCGATGCAACGAAAT
GATCAATTTGAGCAAAAATGCTGCATATTTAGGACGGCATCATTATAGAAATGCTTCTTGCTGTGTACTT
TTCTCTCGTCTGGCAGCTGTTTCGCCGTTATTGTTAAAACCGGCTTAAGTTAGGTGTGTTTTCTACGACT
AGTGATGCCCCTACTAGAAGATGTGTGTTGCACAAATGTCCCTGAATAACCAATTTGAAGTGCAGATAGC
AGTAAACGTAAGCTAATATGAATATTATTTAACTGTAATGTTTTAATATCGCTGGACATTACTAATAAAC
CCACTATAAACACATGTACATATGTATGTTTTGGCATACAATGAGTAGTTGGGGAAAAAATGTGTAAAAG
CACCGTGACCATCACAGCATAAAGATAACCAGCTGAAGTATCGAATATGAGTAACCCCCAAATTGAATCA
CATGCCGCAACTGATAGGACCCATGGAAGTACACTCTTCATGGCGATATACAAGACACACACAAGCACGA
ACACCCAGTTGCGGAGGAAATTCTCCGTAAATGAAAACCCAATCGGCGAACAATTCATACCCATATATGG
TAAAAGTTTTGAACGCGACTTGAGAGCGGAGAGCATTGCGGCTGATAAGGTTTTAGCGCTAAGCGGGCTT
TATAAAACGGGCTGCGGGACCAGTTTTCATATCACTACCGTTTGAGTTCTTGTGCTGTGTGGATACTCCT
CCCGACACAAAGCCGCTCCATCAGCCAGCAGTCGTCTAATCCAGAGACCCCGGATCGGGGTACCAACATG
GTGAGCAAGGGCGAGGAGCTGTTCACCGGGGTGGTGCCCATCCTGGTCGAGCTGGACGGCGACGTAAACG
GCCACAAGTTCAGCGTGTCCGGCGAGGGCGAGGGCGATGCCACCTACGGCAAGCTGACCCTGAAGTTCAT
CTGCACCACCGGCAAGCTGCCCGTGCCCTGGCCCACCCTCGTGACCACCCTGACCTACGGCGTGCAGTGC
TTCAGCCGCTACCCCGACCACATGAAGCAGCACGACTTCTTCAAGTCCGCCATGCCCGAAGGCTACGTCC
AGGAGCGCACCATCTTCTTCAAGGACGACGGCAACTACAAGACCCGCGCCGAGGTGAAGTTCGAGGGCGA
CACCCTGGTGAACCGCATCGAGCTGAAGGGCATCGACTTCAAGGAGGACGGCAACATCCTGGGGCACAAG
CTGGAGTACAACTACAACAGCCACAACGTCTATATCATGGCCGACAAGCAGAAGAACGGCATCAAGGTGA
ACTTCAAGATCCGCCACAACATCGAGGACGGCAGCGTGCAGCTCGCCGACCACTACCAGCAGAACACCCC
CATCGGCGACGGCCCCGTGCTGCTGCCCGACAACCACTACCTGAGCACCCAGTCCGCCCTGAGCAAAGAC
CCCAACGAGAAGCGCGATCACATGGTCCTGCTGGAGTTCGTGACCGCCGCCGGGATCACTCTCGGCATGG
ACGAGCTGTACAAGCCAAGCTTGAATTCTATGTGCTCGACTTATGGACTCTTATCTTTTGAGTTTTCAGA
TACGGCTGCTATGGATCCAATTTTCTTCTCGCCAACGAATGGAATACCGTCAGAGAGTAAACTCGCCACT
TATATGAATCGACAGAATGTCGCCACACCGAGCGGTTATGGGCTGAATAACGGGTTCTCACTACTTAATT
TGGATTCGCCCCTAAATAAAAAGTCCCAGGTCACGCCGCAGTCGCCCGAGTTCATTCCAACGCGCCTTGG
CTCGACGCCCAACTTCTATGCACCATATCACAACGCGCCCATGCAATTAAGTAATGGGCTCAATGGCGTC
AATGGGTTAACAGCCGCCGCAGCAGCAGCAGCAGCAGCCGCCGCCGCCGCCGCAGCAGCAGTTCCCTCCT
CCACGTCATCGGCGTCCTCCGCCTCGGTGACCATCAGCAAAACGGCCAACGGTGGCGCCTCCATGCTCGC
CCTGCAAAAGACCGCATCCATCGCCTCTGTAACCATCGCACAACAGCAGCCACAGCATCCACAGAAACAG
CAACAGCATCCGCCGTCGGTGGGCGGAGGAGCTGTGTCCGCCGCCTCCGCCCCCATTGCCATTAGTGGCG
CTCCACCGAATCCCGCCGCAGCTCCGTTCGTCAGCAGCATGTCCGCTCAGACGCCGCTCAAGGGGAGGGG
CGCCATGATGCGCCAGGAATCACCAACGGCAGCCATGATTTCGGGCGCAGGGCCAGGTGAGAAGTCGCCA
CCGCACGGGATGACGCCGCACGGAGCATCGCCCATACCATCAGCGCTGCCCACCAGCGTGCACCAGGAGA
ACGTAGGCGGCACCATATACTTCTATCCGACTGCCAACGCACAGAACAGCCAGCCCGTCGTCAATTCCAT
GGTGGTGGATGGAACGCATCCGGCTCTCCATGGCGTGAGTGCTGTGGCGCCGATGAGTGCGGGCGTTCCG
GCGGCCATGATGTACACGGGGCATGTGTATCCGGGACCGTCCTCCAACGTGGTCACCATGCAGCCAAAGA
CGCTGCTGGAGTCGGCCTTCTTTATGCCCGACGAGATGCGCGCCGAAGTCCTCGCCCGCAACGAGATCTC
TAACCTGATCATGGACGCAGCGGAGGCTGCGCAGCACGCTCTACCGCTGGAGGTGGAGAACTACCATGCC
CTGTATCCACTGGAACCGCCGGCGCAGCCGTTGCACGCCAAGCTCACGTTCCCCGCCACCTTCTATAGGG
CCACGCACAACACGACGGGCTACAAGTACTTCCTGCGAAGAATACATGGTTTCCGCCTGCAGTCGACCAA
GTGCATGACGCTGGTGGAGATGTGGAAGAAGCTGCAGCACACGAATGTGGTACAACTGCGTGAGGTGTTC
ACGACGAAAGCATTTGGTGATAACTCTTTAGTATTAGTGTACGACTATCATCCCGGCTCACAAACATTAC
TGGCCAAATACTTCACTCCGGCGCCAGAGACCAACGGGTACACTGATCCATTCCAAGGCGAGGCCCGCCC
CTTCAGTCATAAGAGTAACATGCAGCGAACGAGCAATGGACCGCTGCTACCGGAGGCCACCATCTGGTCG
ATCATCATGCAGCTGACCGCCGGCTTAAAAGCCATCCACCATGCCGGTCTTGCCTGCAAGGTTCTGGATC
CCACAAAGATTTTCGTGACGGGCAAGCGTGTACGGTTTAGCTCATGCTGCATTTCGGATATAACGCAATT
CGATCCGAATGCATCCAATCCCTTGGCGCTGGTTAATATGCATCAGCAGGACGATCTGACCGCTTTGGGT
CGCTTAGTATTAGCTTTGGCCTGCCGCTGTCTTCAATCCGTGCAACGCGACAATGTCCAGTCCAGCATCG
ATATGGTCACGCGAAACTACTCCACCGATCTGCGAAACTTTATTGTTTACCTCTTCACCACCAATAATCG
TCGCTCCGTGACCGACCTGATGCCGATGATTGGTGCCCGCTTCTATACGCAACTGGATGCACTGCAGAGC
AAAATTGATATGCAGGAGGACGAGTTGGCCAAGGAGATGGAGAACGGGCGGTTATATCGCATTTTGGTCA
AACTTAATAGCATCAACGAGCGACCCGACTTTAATCTGGACTGCACTTGGTCTGAGACTGGTGATAGATA
CATGTTGAAATTATTCCGTGATTATTTGTTCCATTCCGTCACTGAGGATGGCCGGCCCTGGCTAGATCAC
GCACACATTGTACAATGCCTCAACAAGCTGGATGCTGGCTCCATAGAGCGCGTGCAACTGATGTCCCGCG
ACGAGCAATCGGTACTCATCGTCTCCTATGCTGAACTCAAGAATTGTCTGGAGAACGCCTTCTCCGAACT
GATGTCAAGTGCGGCCAACTGAGCGGCCGCTCGAGTCTAGAGGGCCCGCGGTTCGAAGGTAAGCCTATCC
CTAACCCTCTCCTCGGTCTCGATTCTACGCGTACCGGTCATCATCACCATCACCATTGAGTTTAAACCCG
CTGATCAGCCTCGACTGTGCCTTCTAAGGCCTGAGCTCGCTGATCAGCCTCGATCGAGGATCCAGACATG
ATAAGATACATTGATGAGTTTGGACAAACCACAACTAGAATGCAGTGAAAAAAATGCTTTATTTGTGAAA
TTTGTGATGCTATTGCTTTATTTGTAACCATTATAAGCTGCAATAAACAAGTTAACAACAACAATTGCAT
TCATTTTATGTTTCAGGTTCAGGGGGAGGTGTGGGAGGTTTTTTAAAGCAAGTAAAACCTCTACAAATGT
GGTATGGCTGATTATGATCAGTCGACCGATGCCCTTGAGAGCCTTCAACCCAGTCAGCTCCTTCCGGTGG
GCGCGGGGCATGACTATCGTCGCCGCACTTATGACTGTCTTCTTTATCATGCAACTCGTAGGACAGGTGC
CGGCAGCGCTCTGGGTCATTTTCGGCGAGGACCGCTTTCGCTGGAGCGCGACGATGATCGGCCTGTCGCT
TGCGGTATTCGGAATCTTGCACGCCCTCGCTCAAGCCTTCGTCACTGGTCCCGCCACCAAACGTTTCGGC
GAGAAGCAGGCCATTATCGCCGGCATGGCGGCCGACGCGCTGGGCTACGTCTTGCTGGCGTTCGCGACGC
GAGGCTGGATGGCCTTCCCCATTATGATTCTTCTCGCTTCCGGCGGCATCGGGATGCCCGCGTTGCAGGC
CATGCTGTCCAGGCAGGTAGATGACGACCATCAGGGACAGCTTCAAGGATCGCTCGCGGCTCTTACCAGC
CAGCAAAAGGCCAGGAACCGTAAAAAGGCCGCGTTGCTGGCGTTTTTCCATAGGCTCCGCCCCCCTGACG
AGCATCACAAAAATCGACGCTCAAGTCAGAGGTGGCGAAACCCGACAGGACTATAAAGATACCAGGCGTT
TCCCCCTGGAAGCTCCCTCGTGCGCTCTCCTGTTCCGACCCTGCCGCTTACCGGATACCTGTCCGCCTTT
CTCCCTTCGGGAAGCGTGGCGCTTTCTCAATGCTCACGCTGTAGGTATCTCAGTTCGGTGTAGGTCGTTC
GCTCCAAGCTGGGCTGTGTGCACGAACCCCCCGTTCAGCCCGACCGCTGCGCCTTATCCGGTAACTATCG
TCTTGAGTCCAACCCGGTAAGACACGACTTATCGCCACTGGCAGCAGCCACTGGTAACAGGATTAGCAGA
GCGAGGTATGTAGGCGGTGCTACAGAGTTCTTGAAGTGGTGGCCTAACTACGGCTACACTAGAAGGACAG
TATTTGGTATCTGCGCTCTGCTGAAGCCAGTTACCTTCGGAAAAAGAGTTGGTAGCTCTTGATCCGGCAA
ACAAACCACCGCTGGTAGCGGTGGTTTTTTTGTTTGCAAGCAGCAGATTACGCGCAGAAAAAAAGGATCT
CAAGAAGATCCTTTGATCTTTTCTACGGGGTCTGACGCTCAGTGGAACGAAAACTCACGTTAAGGGATTT
TGGTCATGAGATTATCAAAAAGGATCTTCACCTAGATCCTTTTAAATTAAAAATGAAGTTTTAAATCAAT
CTAAAGTATATATGAGTAAACTTGGTCTGACAGTTACCAATGCTTAATCAGTGAGGCACCTATCTCAGCG
ATCTGTCTATTTCGTTCATCCATAGTTGCCTGACTCCCCGTCGTGTAGATAACTACGATACGGGAGGGCT
TACCATCTGGCCCCAGTGCTGCAATGATACCGCGAGACCCACGCTCACCGGCTCCAGATTTATCAGCAAT
AAACCAGCCAGCCGGAAGGGCCGAGCGCAGAAGTGGTCCTGCAACTTTATCCGCCTCCATCCAGTCTATT
AATTGTTGCCGGGAAGCTAGAGTAAGTAGTTCGCCAGTTAATAGTTTGCGCAACGTTGTTGCCATTGCTG
CAGGCATCGTGGTGTCACGCTCGTCGTTTGGTATGGCTTCATTCAGCTCCGGTTCCCAACGATCAAGGCG
AGTTACATGATCCCCCATGTTGTGCAAAAAAGCGGTTAGCTCCTTCGGTCCTCCGATCGTTGTCAGAAGT
AAGTTGGCCGCAGTGTTATCACTCATGGTTATGGCAGCACTGCATAATTCTCTTACTGTCATGCCATCCG
TAAGATGCTTTTCTGTGACTGGTGAGTACTCAACCAAGTCATTCTGAGAATAGTGTATGCGGCGACCGAG
TTGCTCTTGCCCGGCGTCAACACGGGATAATACCGCGCCACATAGCAGAACTTTAAAAGTGCTCATCATT
GGAAAACGTTCTTCGGGGCGAAAACTCTCAAGGATCTTACCGCTGTTGAGATCCAGTTCGATGTAACCCA
CTCGTGCACCCAACTGATCTTCAGCATCTTTTACTTTCACCAGCGTTTCTGGGTGAGCAAAAACAGGAAG
GCAAAATGCCGCAAAAAAGGGAATAAGGGCGACACGGAAATGTTGAATACTCATACTCTTCCTTTTTCAA
TATTATTGAAGCATTTATCAGGGTTATTGTCTCATGAGCGGATACATATTTGAATGTATTTAGAAAAATA
AACAAATAGGGGTTCCGCGCACATTTCCCCGAAAAGTGCCACCTGACGTCTAAGAAACCATTATTATCAT
GACATTAACCTATAAAAATAGGCGTATCACGAGGCCCTTTCGT
